>Addgene plasmid #89779 | isoform PKC Alpha (JCE599) | addgene full sequence | sequence record 177899 | Addgene NGS Result
GTAAAACGACGGCCAGTGAATTCGAGTGGTTCAGCTTCTGTTTGAGTTGCAACCATGGTATGCATGCCGG
TCACGCTGAAGAATGGTTTGACAGACATAATGTTTGTCCCACTCCAGGTTGCACCTGCCAGTGTAATAAG
TAGTATTGTACAATAAACCAAATCTTGCAACTTCTCTTTATTCTCACAATATATATACATAACCAAAGAA
AAAACGTAATTAGTATAACATTGTATTTATGAGGCGTTGCTATCTTCATTACCCAGCCCGCCTAGTTTTA
AAGGCGAAAAAAACCGACGAAAAGAGTTAACAAGCGTGGATAATAAAGTTGATCTACTCTATCGAAAGTA
ATACGACAGGTTCAGGAGCAGTAAAAGAGCTACGATTTCACTGCTATTCAATTTGGCTGAGTAGAGACTG
ATTATTAACCATTGTAAAAGTCTCTGCCACCACTCGTCCACACTTACGTTAGAGGTATTCAGCGTCGATC
CCCTTTCAGTATAGATTTTTAAAACTATATTAGATAATCAATAGGAATAAAACCTAGAACAGTAGCTGCG
GAGAGAAGCTCTAGCGAGGAAAAGTAAGTATAGTATCACACATATAGGGAGCAGTTTACAGTCGGTACCA
TGGCTGACGTTTACCCGGCCAACGACTCCACGGCGTCTCAGGACGTGGCCAACCGCTTCGCCCGCAAAGG
GGCGCTGAGGCAGAAGAACGTGCATGAGGTGAAAGACCACAAATTCATCGCCCGCTTCTTCAAGCAACCC
ACCTTCTGCAGCCACTGCACCGACTTCATCTGGGGGTTTGGGAAACAAGGCTTCCAGTGCCAAGTTTGCT
GTTTTGTGGTTCATAAGAGGTGCCATGAGTTCGTTACGTTCTCTTGTCCGGGTGCGGATAAGGGACCTGA
CACTGACGACCCCAGGAGCAAGCACAAGTTCAAAATCCACACATACGGAAGCCCTACCTTCTGTGATCAC
TGTGGGTCCCTGCTCTATGGACTTATCCACCAAGGGATGAAATGTGACACCTGCGACATGAATGTTCACA
AGCAGTGTGTGATCAATGTCCCTAGCCTCTGCGGAATGGATCACACAGAGAAGAGGGGGCGGATTTATCT
GAAGGCTGAGGTCACTGATGAAAAGCTCCACGTCACGGTACGAGATGCAAAAAATCTAATCCCTATGGAT
CCAAATGGGCTTTCGGATCCTTATGTGAAGCTGAAACTTATCCCTGACCCCAAGAATGAGAGCAAACAGA
AAACCAAAACCATCCGCTCCACACTGAATCCTCAGTGGAATGAGTCCTTCACGTTCAAATTAAAACCTTC
AGACAAAGACCGGCGACTGTCTGTAGAAATCTGGGACTGGGATCGGACGACTCGGAATGACTTCATGGGA
TCCCTTTCCTTTGGTGTCTCAGAGCTAATGAAGATGCCGGCCAGTGGATGGTATAAACTGCTCAACCAAG
AAGAGGGCGAATATTACAATGTGCCCATTCCAGAAGGAGATGAAGAAGGCAACATGGAACTCAGGCAGAA
GTTTGAGAAAGCCAAGCTAGGCCCTGCTGGTAACAAAGTCATCAGCCCTTCAGAAGACAGAAAGCAACCA
TCCAACAACCTGGACAGAGTGAAACTCACAGACTTCAACTTCCTCATGGTGCTGGGGAAGGGGAGTTTTG
GGAAGGTGATGCTTGCTGACAGGAAGGGAACGGAGGAACTGTACGCCATCAAGATCCTGAAGAAGGACGT
GGTGATCCAGGACGACGACGTGGAGTGCACCATGGTGGAGAAGCGCGTGCTGGCCCTGCTGGACAAGCCG
CCATTTCTGACACAGCTGCACTCCTGCTTCCAGACAGTGGACCGGCTGTACTTCGTCATGGAATACGTCA
ACGGCGGGGACCTCATGTACCACATTCAGCAAGTCGGGAAATTTAAGGAGCCACAAGCAGTATTCTACGC
AGCCGAGATCTCCATCGGACTGTTCTTCCTTCATAAAAGAGGGATCATTTACAGGGATCTGAAGCTGGAC
AATGTCATGCTGGACTCAGAAGGGCACATCAAAATCGCCGACTTCGGGATGTGCAAGGAACACATGATGG
ATGGAGTCACGACCAGGACCTTCTGTGGGACTCCGGACTACATTGCCCCAGAGATAATCGCTTACCAGCC
GTACGGGAAGTCTGTAGATTGGTGGGCGTACGGTGTGCTGCTGTACGAGATGCTAGCCGGGCAGCCTCCG
TTTGATGGTGAAGATGAAGATGAACTGTTTCAGTCTATAATGGAGCACAACGTGTCCTACCCCAAATCCT
TGTCCAAGGAAGCCGTCTCCATCTGCAAAGGACTTATGACCAAACACCCTGCCAAGCGGCTGGGCTGCGG
GCCCGAGGGAGAGAGGGATGTCAGAGAGCATGCCTTCTTCAGGAGGATCGACTGGGAGAAACTGGAGAAC
AGGGAGATCCAACCACCATTCAAGCCCAAAGTGTGTGGCAAAGGAGCAGAAAACTTTGACAAGTTCTTCA
CGCGAGGACAGCCTGTCTTAACACCACCAGATCAGCTGGTCATTGCTAACATAGACCAATCTGATTTTGA
AGGGTTCTCGTATGTCAACCCCCAGTTTGTGCACCCAATCTTGCAAAGTGCAGTATGAGTCGACTAGGGC
GCGCCACTTCTAAATAAGCGAATTTCTTATGATTTATGATTTTTATTATTAAATAAGTTATAAAAAAAAT
AAGTGTATACAAATTTTAAAGTGACTCTTAGGTTTTAAAACGAAAATTCTTATTCTTGAGTAACTCTTTC
CTGTAGGTCAGGTTGCTTTCTCAGGTATAGTATGAGGTCGCTCTTATTGACCACACCTCTACCGGCAGAT
CCGCTAGGGATAACAGGGTAATATCTGCAGGCATGCAAGCTTGGCGTAATCATGGTCATAGCTGTTTCCT
GTGTGAAATTGTTATCCGCTCACAATTCCACACAACATACGAGCCGGAAGCATAAAGTGTAAAGCCTGGG
GTGCCTAATGAGTGAGCTAACTCACATTAATTGCGTTGCGCTCACTGCCCGCTTTCCAGTCGGGAAACCT
GTCGTGCCAGCTGCATTAATGAATCGGCCAACGCGCGGGGAGAGGCGGTTTGCGTATTGGGCGCTCTTCC
GCTTCCTCGCTCACTGACTCGCTGCGCTCGGTCGTTCGGCTGCGGCGAGCGGTATCAGCTCACTCAAAGG
CGGTAATACGGTTATCCACAGAATCAGGGGATAACGCAGGAAAGAACATGTGAGCAAAAGGCCAGCAAAA
GGCCAGGAACCGTAAAAAGGCCGCGTTGCTGGCGTTTTTCCATAGGCTCCGCCCCCCTGACGAGCATCAC
AAAAATCGACGCTCAAGTCAGAGGTGGCGAAACCCGACAGGACTATAAAGATACCAGGCGTTTCCCCCTG
GAAGCTCCCTCGTGCGCTCTCCTGTTCCGACCCTGCCGCTTACCGGATACCTGTCCGCCTTTCTCCCTTC
GGGAAGCGTGGCGCTTTCTCATAGCTCACGCTGTAGGTATCTCAGTTCGGTGTAGGTCGTTCGCTCCAAG
CTGGGCTGTGTGCACGAACCCCCCGTTCAGCCCGACCGCTGCGCCTTATCCGGTAACTATCGTCTTGAGT
CCAACCCGGTAAGACACGACTTATCGCCACTGGCAGCAGCCACTGGTAACAGGATTAGCAGAGCGAGGTA
TGTAGGCGGTGCTACAGAGTTCTTGAAGTGGTGGCCTAACTACGGCTACACTAGAAGAACAGTATTTGGT
ATCTGCGCTCTGCTGAAGCCAGTTACCTTCGGAAAAAGAGTTGGTAGCTCTTGATCCGGCAAACAAACCA
CCGCTGGTAGCGGTGGTTTTTTTGTTTGCAAGCAGCAGATTACGCGCAGAAAAAAAGGATCTCAAGAAGA
TCCTTTGATCTTTTCTACGGGGTCTGACGCTCAGTGGAACGAAAACTCACGTTAAGGGATTTTGGTCATG
AGATTATCAAAAAGGATCTTCACCTAGATCCTTTTAAATTAAAAATGAAGTTTTAAATCAATCTAAAGTA
TATATGAGTAAACTTGGTCTGACAGTTACCAATGCTTAATCAGTGAGGCACCTATCTCAGCGATCTGTCT
ATTTCGTTCATCCATAGTTGCCTGACTCCCCGTCGTGTAGATAACTACGATACGGGAGGGCTTACCATCT
GGCCCCAGTGCTGCAATGATACCGCGAGACCCACGCTCACCGGCTCCAGATTTATCAGCAATAAACCAGC
CAGCCGGAAGGGCCGAGCGCAGAAGTGGTCCTGCAACTTTATCCGCCTCCATCCAGTCTATTAATTGTTG
CCGGGAAGCTAGAGTAAGTAGTTCGCCAGTTAATAGTTTGCGCAACGTTGTTGCCATTGCTACAGGCATC
GTGGTGTCACGCTCGTCGTTTGGTATGGCTTCATTCAGCTCCGGTTCCCAACGATCAAGGCGAGTTACAT
GATCCCCCATGTTGTGCAAAAAAGCGGTTAGCTCCTTCGGTCCTCCGATCGTTGTCAGAAGTAAGTTGGC
CGCAGTGTTATCACTCATGGTTATGGCAGCACTGCATAATTCTCTTACTGTCATGCCATCCGTAAGATGC
TTTTCTGTGACTGGTGAGTACTCAACCAAGTCATTCTGAGAATAGTGTATGCGGCGACCGAGTTGCTCTT
GCCCGGCGTCAATACGGGATAATACCGCGCCACATAGCAGAACTTTAAAAGTGCTCATCATTGGAAAACG
TTCTTCGGGGCGAAAACTCTCAAGGATCTTACCGCTGTTGAGATCCAGTTCGATGTAACCCACTCGTGCA
CCCAACTGATCTTCAGCATCTTTTACTTTCACCAGCGTTTCTGGGTGAGCAAAAACAGGAAGGCAAAATG
CCGCAAAAAAGGGAATAAGGGCGACACGGAAATGTTGAATACTCATACTCTTCCTTTTTCAATATTATTG
AAGCATTTATCAGGGTTATTGTCTCATGAGCGGATACATATTTGAATGTATTTAGAAAAATAAACAAATA
GGGGTTCCGCGCACATTTCCCCGAAAAGTGCCACCTGACGTCTAAGAAACCATTATTATCATGACATTAA
CCTATAAAAATAGGCGTATCACGAGGCCCTTTCGTCTTCAAGAATTAGCTTTTCAATTCATCATTTTTTT
TTTATTCTTTTTTTTGATTTCGGTTTCCTTGAAATTTTTTTGATTCGGTAATCTCCGAACAGAAGGAAGA
ACGAAGGAAGGAGCACAGACTTAGATTGGTATATATACGCATATGTAGTGTTGAAGAAACATGAAATTGC
CCAGTATTCTTAACCCAACTGCACAGAACAAAAACATGCAGGAAACGAAGATAAATCATGTCGAAAGCTA
CATATAAGGAACGTGCTGCTACTCATCCTAGTCCTGTTGCTGCCAAGCTATTTAATATCATGCACGAAAA
GCAAACAAACTTGTGTGCTTCATTGGATGTTCGTACCACCAAGGAATTACTGGAGTTAGTTGAAGCATTA
GGTCCCAAAATTTGTTTACTAAAAACACATGTGGATATCTTGACTGATTTTTCCATGGAGGGCACAGTTA
AGCCGCTAAAGGCATTATCCGCCAAGTACAATTTTTTACTCTTCGAAGACAGAAAATTTGCTGACATTGG
TAATACAGTCAAATTGCAGTACTCTGCGGGTGTATACAGAATAGCAGAATGGGCAGACATTACGAATGCA
CACGGTGTGGTGGGCCCAGGTATTGTTAGCGGTTTGAAGCAGGCGGCAGAAGAAGTAACAAAGGAACCTA
GAGGCCTTTTGATGTTAGCAGAATTGTCATGCAAGGGCTCCCTATCTACTGGAGAATATACTAAGGGTAC
TGTTGACATTGCGAAGAGCGACAAAGATTTTGTTATCGGCTTTATTGCTCAAAGAGACATGGGTGGAAGA
GATGAAGGTTACGATTGGTTGATTATGACACCCGGTGTGGGTTTAGATGACAAGGGAGACGCATTGGGTC
AACAGTATAGAACCGTGGATGATGTGGTCTCTACAGGATCTGACATTATTATTGTTGGAAGAGGACTATT
TGCAAAGGGAAGGGATGCTAAGGTAGAGGGTGAACGTTACAGAAAAGCAGGCTGGGAAGCATATTTGAGA
AGATGCGGCCAGCAAAACTAAAAAACTGTATTATAAGTAAATGCATGTATACTAAACTCACAAATTAGAG
CTTCAATTTAATTATATCAGTTATTACCCAATTCTCATGTTTGACAGCTTATCATCGATCGTCCAACTGC
ATGGAGATGAGTCGTGGCAAGAATACCAAGAGTTCCTCGGTTTGCCAGTTATTAAAAGACTCGTATTTCC
AAAAGACTGCAACATACTACTCAGTGCAGCTTCACAGAAACCTCATTCGTTTATTCCCTTGTTTGATTCA
GAAGCAGGTGGGACAGGTGAACTTTTGGATTGGAACTCGATTTCTGACTGGGTTGGAAGGCAAGAGAGCC
CCGAGAGCTTACATTTTATGTTAGCTGGTGGACTGACGCCAGAAAATGTTGGTGATGCGCTTAGATTAAA
TGGCGTTATTGGTGTTGATGTAAGCGGAGGTGTGGAGACAAATGGTGTAAAAGACTCTAACAAAATAGCA
AATTTCGTCAAAAATGCTAAGAAATAGGTTATTACTGAGTAGTATTTATTTAAGTATTGTTTGTGCACTT
GCCTGCAAGCCTTTTGAAAAGCAAGCATAAAAGATCTAAACATAAAATCTGTAAAATAACAAGATGTAAA
GATAATGCTAAATCATTTGGCTTTTTGATTGATTGTACAGGAAAATATACATCGCAGGGGGTTGACTTTT
ACCATTTCACCGCAATGGAATCAAACTTGTTGAAGAGAATGTTCACAGGCGCATACGCTACAATGACCCG
ATTCTTGCTAGCCTTTTCTCGGTCTTGCAAACAACCGCCGGCAGCTTAGTATATAAATACACATGTACAT
ACCTCTCTCCGTATCCTCGTAATCATTTTCTTGTATTTATCGTCTTTTCGCTGTAAAAACTTTATCACAC
TTATCTCAAATACACTTATTAACCGCTTTTACTATTATCTTCTACGCTGACAGTAATATCAAACAGTGAC
ACATATTAAACACAGTGGTTTCTTTGCATAAACACCATCAGCCTCAAGTCGTCAAGTAAAGATTTCGTGT
TCATGCAGATAGATAACAATCTATATGTTGATAATTAGCGTTGCCTCATCAATGCGAGATCCGTTTAACC
GGACCCTAGTGCACTTACCCCACGTTCGGTCCACTGTGTGCCGAACATGCTCCTTCACTATTTTAACATG
TGGAATTAATTCTCATGTTTGACAGCTTATCATCGAACTCTAAGAGGTGATACTTATTTACTGTAAAACT
GTGACGATAAAACCGGAAGGAAGAATAAGAAAACTCGAACTGATCTATAATGCCTATTTTCTGTAAAGAG
TTTAAGCTATGAAAGCCTCGGCATTTTGGCCGCTCCTAGGTAGTGCTTTTTTTCCAAGGACAAAACAGTT
TCTTTTTCTTGAGCAGGTTTTATGTTTCGGTAATCATAAACAATAAATAAATTATTTCATTTATGTTTAA
AAATAAAAAATAAAAAAGTATTTTAAATTTTTAAAAAAGTTGATTATAAGCATGTGACCTTTTGCAAGCA
ATTAAATTTTGCAATTTGTGATTTAGGCAAAAGTTACTATTTCTGGCTCGTGTAATATATGTATGCTAAT
GTGAACTTTTACAAAGTCGATATGGACTTAGTCAAAAGAAATTTTCTTAAAAATATATAGCACTAGCCAA
TTTAGCACTTCTTTATGAGATATATTATAGACTTTATTAAGCCAGATTTGTGTATTATATGTATTTACCC
GGCGAATCATGGACATACATTCTGAAATAGGTAATATTCTCTATGGTGAGACAGCATAGATAACCTAGGA
TACAAGTTAAAAGCTAGTACTGTTTTGCAGTAATTTTTTTCTTTTTTATAAGAATGTTACCACCTAAATA
AGTTATAAAGTCAATAGTTAAGTTTGATATTTGATTGTAAAATACCGTAATATATTTGCATGATCAAAAG
GCTCAATGTTGACTAGCCAGCATGTCAACCACTATATTGATCACCGATATTAGGACTTCCACACCAACTA
GTAATATGACAATAAATTCAAGATATTCTTCATGAGAATGGCCCAGCGATTATGCGGTGTGAAATACCGC
ACAGATGCGTAAGGAGAAAATACCGCATCAGGCGCCATTCGCCATTCAGGCTGCGCAACTGTTGGGAAGG
GCGATCGGTGCGGGCCTCTTCGCTATTACGCCAGCTGGCGAAAGGGGGATGTGCTGCAAGGCGATTAAGT
TGGGTAACGCCAGGGTTTTCCCAGTCACGACGTT
Features (pLannotate 1.2.2; 18 found; start..end, strand, type, name):
     24..140     +  CDS            SEA4 (fragment): SEA4_YEAST - Experimental evidence at protein level: Swiss-Prot protein existence level 1. Component of the SEA complex which coats the vacuolar membrane and is involved in intracellular trafficking, autophagy, response to nitrogen starvation, and amino acid biogenesis. From Saccharomyces cerevisiae (strain ATCC 204508 / S288c) (Baker's yeast).
    630..2645    +  CDS            Prkca: KPCA_RAT - Also known as Pkca. Experimental evidence at protein level: Swiss-Prot protein existence level 1. Calcium-activated, phospholipid- and diacylglycerol (DAG)- dependent serine/threonine-protein kinase that is involved in positive and negative regulation of cell proliferation, apoptosis, differentiation, migration and adhesion, cardiac hypertrophy, angiogenesis, platelet function and inflammation, by directly phosphorylating targets such as RAF1, BCL2, CSPG4, TNNT2/CTNT, or activating signaling cascades involving MAPK1/3 (ERK1/2) and RAP1GAP. Depending on the cell type, is involved in
   2678..2865    +  terminator     ADH1 terminator: S. cerevisiae ADH1; transcription terminator for the S. cerevisiae alcohol dehydrogenase 1 (ADH1) gene
   2895..2912    +  misc_feature   MCS (fragment): pUC18/19 multiple cloning site
   2949..2965    -  protein_bind   lac operator: The lac repressor binds to the lac operator to inhibit transcription in E. coli. This inhibition can be relieved by adding lactose or isopropyl-β-D-thiogalactopyranoside (IPTG). lac repressor encoded by lacI
   2973..3003    -  promoter       lac promoter: promoter for the E. coli lac operon
   3018..3039    -  protein_bind   CAP binding site: CAP binding activates transcription in the presence of cAMP. E. coli catabolite activator protein
   3052..3144    -  CDS            lacI (fragment): lac repressor; lacI; The lac repressor binds to the lac operator to inhibit transcription in E. coli. This inhibition can be relieved by adding lactose or isopropyl-β-D-thiogalactopyranoside (IPTG).
   3327..3915    -  rep_origin     ori: high-copy-number ColE1/pMB1/pBR322/pUC origin of replication
   4086..4946    -  CDS            AmpR: β-lactamase; bla; confers resistance to ampicillin, carbenicillin, and related antibiotics
   4947..5051    -  promoter       AmpR promoter: bla
   5162..5377    +  promoter       URA3 promoter: S. cerevisiae URA3
   5378..6181    +  CDS            URA3: orotidine-5'-phosphate decarboxylase, required for uracil biosynthesis; S. cerevisiae URA3; yeast auxotrophic marker, counterselectable with 5-fluoroorotic acid (5-FOA)
   6271..6289    +  promoter       tet promoter (fragment): E. coli promoter for tetracycline efflux protein gene
   6516..7678    +  misc_feature   CEN/ARS: S. cerevisiae CEN4 centromere fused to the autonomously replicating sequence ARS1/ARS416
   8126..8236    -  CDS            RMD1 (fragment): RMD1_YEAST - Experimental evidence at protein level: Swiss-Prot protein existence level 1. Required for sporulation where it is believed to have a role in meiotic nuclear division. From Saccharomyces cerevisiae (strain ATCC 204508 / S288c) (Baker's yeast).
   8241..8292    +  misc_feature   bom (fragment): basis of mobility region from pBR322
   8298..21      -  CDS            lacZα (fragment) (across the origin): LacZα fragment of β-galactosidase; lacZ fragment
