[The description below was written by a language model from this plasmid's Addgene catalogue record and pLannotate feature annotations shown in this document.]
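Description:
Isoform PKC Alpha (JCE599) is a low-copy yeast centromeric shuttle plasmid for expressing mouse protein kinase C alpha (Prkca) in Saccharomyces cerevisiae. Although the catalogue lists the vector type as mammalian expression, the stated purpose, the backbone and the annotated features all point to a yeast expression vector. The backbone, pProm-PKC1-Adh1t, is YCplac33 modified to carry the yeast PKC1 promoter and the ADH1 terminator. In yeast it is maintained through a CEN4/ARS1 element, which gives stable, roughly single-copy inheritance, and is selected by the URA3 auxotrophic marker, which can also be counterselected with 5-FOA. In E. coli it replicates from a ColE1/pUC-type origin and is selected with ampicillin via the β-lactamase gene. Remnants of the pUC-derived lacZα/MCS region, including the lac promoter and operator, flank the cloning site.

The payload is the full PKC alpha coding sequence, inserted between KpnI and SalI sites. The automated annotation matched it to the closely related rat orthologue, but the record gives the species as mouse. Transcription is driven by the 600 bp immediately upstream of the yeast PKC1 start codon. The short SEA4 fragment annotated at the start of this region is probably neighbouring genomic sequence carried along with the promoter. The ADH1 terminator lies just downstream of the coding sequence. No epitope tag or reporter is annotated. Placing a mammalian PKC isoform under the native PKC1 promoter yields expression resembling that of the endogenous yeast kinase. This suits tests of whether individual mammalian isoforms can substitute for Pkc1, and the associated publication concerns PKC control of DNA integrity checkpoint activation.
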