Addgene plasmid #89779: isoform PKC Alpha (JCE599)
Purpose: yeast expression of mouse PKC Alpha with yeast PKC1 promoter and ADH1 terminator
Depositing lab: Juan Carlos Igual. Publication: Protein kinase C controls activation of the DNA integrity checkpoint. Soriano-Carot M, Quilis I, Bano MC, Igual JC. Nucleic Acids Res. 2014 Jun;42(11):7084-95. doi: 10.1093/nar/gku373. Epub 2014 May 3. PubMed 24792164.
Backbone
  Vector backbone: pProm-PKC1-Adh1t
  Modifications to backbone: pProm-PKC1-Adh1t is YCplac33 with yeast PKC1 promoter and Adh1t terminator
  Vector type: Mammalian Expression
  Selectable markers: URA3
Growth in bacteria
  Bacterial resistance: Ampicillin, 100 μg/mL
  Growth temperature: 37°C
  Growth strain: DH5alpha
  Copy number: Unknown
Gene/Insert
  Gene/Insert name: PKC Alpha (alt name: protein kinase C, alpha)
  Species: M. musculus (mouse)
  Entrez Gene: Prkca (a.k.a. Pkca)
  Promoter: yeast PKC1 promoter (-600 to -1)
  Cloning method: Restriction Enzyme; 5′ cloning site KpnI (not destroyed); 3′ cloning site SalI (not destroyed)
  Sequencing primers: 5′ M13-F20; 3′ M13-Rev
Terms and licenses: Academic/Nonprofit Terms; Industry Terms: Not Available to Industry
How to cite: isoform PKC Alpha (JCE599) was a gift from Juan Carlos Igual (Addgene plasmid # 89779 ; http://n2t.net/addgene:89779 ; RRID:Addgene_89779)
